Addgene plasmid #123552: pMK-Synthetic RBS
Purpose: MoChlo kit
Depositing lab: Scott Lenaghan & C. Neal Stewart. Depositing organization: University of Tennessee Institute of Agriculture. Publication: MoChlo: A versatile modular cloning toolbox for chloroplast biotechnology. Occhialini A, Piatek A, Pfotenhauer AC, Frazier TP, Stewart CN, Lenaghan S. Plant Physiol. 2019 Jan 24. pii: pp.18.01220. doi: 10.1104/pp.18.01220. PubMed 30679266.
Backbone
  Vector backbone: pMK-RQ
  Vector type: Synthetic Biology
Growth in bacteria
  Bacterial resistance: Kanamycin, 50 μg/mL
  Growth temperature: 37°C
  Growth strain: Top10
  Copy number: High Copy
Gene/Insert
  Gene/Insert name: Synthetic RBS
  Species: Synthetic
  Cloning method: Restriction Enzyme; 5′ cloning site Unknown (unknown if destroyed)
Terms and licenses: Academic/Nonprofit Terms; Industry Terms: Not Available to Industry
Depositor comments: All inserts have been produced by gene synthesis and cloned in the indicated backbone vector. The insert is a chloroplast 5'UTR fusion designed for Golden-Gate cloning. The Original Material was developed in the performance of research that was funded by Grant Nos. ARPA-E: DE-AR000660 & DARPA: D17AC00016.
How to cite: pMK-Synthetic RBS was a gift from Scott Lenaghan & C. Neal Stewart (Addgene plasmid # 123552 ; http://n2t.net/addgene:123552 ; RRID:Addgene_123552)
