[The description below was written by a language model from this plasmid's Addgene catalogue record and pLannotate feature annotations shown in this document.]
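Description:
pMK-Synthetic RBS is a small (about 2.4 kb) part-donor plasmid from the MoChlo modular cloning toolbox for chloroplast biotechnology. It is built on the pMK-RQ gene-synthesis backbone and is classed as a synthetic biology vector. It is maintained in E. coli as a high-copy plasmid through a ColE1/pUC-type origin of replication. Selection is with kanamycin, using an aminoglycoside phosphotransferase (NeoR/KanR) gene that the annotation places downstream of the bla (AmpR) promoter.

The payload is a synthetic ribosome binding site, made by gene synthesis and described by the depositors as a chloroplast 5'UTR fusion part designed for Golden Gate cloning. In a toolkit of this kind, such a part is excised with a type IIS restriction enzyme and assembled in a fixed order with promoter, coding sequence and terminator modules. The result is a chloroplast expression cassette, in which the RBS directs translation initiation by the prokaryote-like plastid ribosomes. The record does not state which type IIS enzyme or overhangs are used, and the cloning sites are listed as unknown.

The automated feature table does not annotate the insert itself. The insert presumably lies in the unannotated stretch after the T7 promoter, but this cannot be confirmed from the record. The other annotations are a T7 promoter and short fragments of an M13 origin, lacZα, lacI and an RSF origin. These are partial matches typical of backbone remnants, not functional elements. The plasmid carries no plant or plastid selection marker or homology arms, so it serves purely as a source of a standardised regulatory part, not as a transformation vector.
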