Features (pLannotate 1.2.2; 8 found; start..end, strand, type, name):
      3..134     -  rep_origin     M13 ori (fragment): M13 bacteriophage origin of replication; arrow indicates direction of (+) strand synthesis
    155..311     -  CDS            lacZα (fragment): LacZα fragment of β-galactosidase; lacZ fragment
    320..338     +  promoter       T7 promoter: promoter for bacteriophage T7 RNA polymerase
    496..543     -  CDS            lacI (fragment): lac repressor; lacI; The lac repressor binds to the lac operator to inhibit transcription in E. coli. This inhibition can be relieved by adding lactose or isopropyl-β-D-thiogalactopyranoside (IPTG).
    580..620     -  rep_origin     RSF ori (fragment): Plasmids containing the RSF 1030 origin of replication can be propagated in E. coli cells that contain additional plasmids with compatible origins.
    698..1286    -  rep_origin     ori: high-copy-number ColE1/pMB1/pBR322/pUC origin of replication
   1460..2254    -  CDS            NeoR/KanR: aminoglycoside phosphotransferase confers resistance to neomycin, kanamycin, and G418 (Geneticin®)
   2255..2359    -  promoter       AmpR promoter: bla
>Addgene plasmid #123552 | pMK-Synthetic RBS | addgene full sequence | sequence record 247979 | Addgene NGS Result
CTAAATTGTAAGCGTTAATATTTTGTTAAAATTCGCGTTAAATTTTTGTTAAATCAGCTCATTTTTTAAC
CAATAGGCCGAAATCGGCAAAATCCCTTATAAATCAAAAGAATAGACCGAGATAGGGTTGAGTGGCCGCT
ACAGGGCGCTCCCATTCGCCATTCAGGCTGCGCAACTGTTGGGAAGGGCGTTTCGGTGCGGGCCTCTTCG
CTATTACGCCAGCTGGCGAAAGGGGGATGTGCTGCAAGGCGATTAAGTTGGGTAACGCCAGGGTTTTCCC
AGTCACGACGTTGTAAAACGACGGCCAGTGAGCGCGACGTAATACGACTCACTATAGGGCGAATTGAAGG
AAGGCCGTCAAGGCCGCATGAAGGGCGCGCCAGGTCTCATACTAAATTCGATAGAGATGAAATTGGAGCT
CTAGAGAATTCAGTTGTAGGGAGGGATCCAATGTGAGACCATTAATTAACAACCTGGGCCTCATGGGCCT
TCCTTTCACTGCCCGCTTTCCAGTCGGGAAACCTGTCGTGCCAGCTGCATTAACATGGTCATAGCTGTTT
CCTTGCGTATTGGGCGCTCTCCGCTTCCTCGCTCACTGACTCGCTGCGCTCGGTCGTTCGGGTAAAGCCT
GGGGTGCCTAATGAGCAAAAGGCCAGCAAAAGGCCAGGAACCGTAAAAAGGCCGCGTTGCTGGCGTTTTT
CCATAGGCTCCGCCCCCCTGACGAGCATCACAAAAATCGACGCTCAAGTCAGAGGTGGCGAAACCCGACA
GGACTATAAAGATACCAGGCGTTTCCCCCTGGAAGCTCCCTCGTGCGCTCTCCTGTTCCGACCCTGCCGC
TTACCGGATACCTGTCCGCCTTTCTCCCTTCGGGAAGCGTGGCGCTTTCTCATAGCTCACGCTGTAGGTA
TCTCAGTTCGGTGTAGGTCGTTCGCTCCAAGCTGGGCTGTGTGCACGAACCCCCCGTTCAGCCCGACCGC
TGCGCCTTATCCGGTAACTATCGTCTTGAGTCCAACCCGGTAAGACACGACTTATCGCCACTGGCAGCAG
CCACTGGTAACAGGATTAGCAGAGCGAGGTATGTAGGCGGTGCTACAGAGTTCTTGAAGTGGTGGCCTAA
CTACGGCTACACTAGAAGAACAGTATTTGGTATCTGCGCTCTGCTGAAGCCAGTTACCTTCGGAAAAAGA
GTTGGTAGCTCTTGATCCGGCAAACAAACCACCGCTGGTAGCGGTGGTTTTTTTGTTTGCAAGCAGCAGA
TTACGCGCAGAAAAAAAGGATCTCAAGAAGATCCTTTGATCTTTTCTACGGGGTCTGACGCTCAGTGGAA
CGAAAACTCACGTTAAGGGATTTTGGTCATGAGATTATCAAAAAGGATCTTCACCTAGATCCTTTTAAAT
TAAAAATGAAGTTTTAAATCAATCTAAAGTATATATGAGTAAACTTGGTCTGACAGTTATTAGAAAAATT
CATCCAGCAGACGATAAAACGCAATACGCTGGCTATCCGGTGCCGCAATGCCATACAGCACCAGAAAACG
ATCCGCCCATTCGCCGCCCAGTTCTTCCGCAATATCACGGGTGGCCAGCGCAATATCCTGATAACGATCC
GCCACGCCCAGACGGCCGCAATCAATAAAGCCGCTAAAACGGCCATTTTCCACCATAATGTTCGGCAGGC
ACGCATCACCATGGGTCACCACCAGATCTTCGCCATCCGGCATGCTCGCTTTCAGACGCGCAAACAGCTC
TGCCGGTGCCAGGCCCTGATGTTCTTCATCCAGATCATCCTGATCCACCAGGCCCGCTTCCATACGGGTA
CGCGCACGTTCAATACGATGTTTCGCCTGATGATCAAACGGACAGGTCGCCGGGTCCAGGGTATGCAGAC
GACGCATGGCATCCGCCATAATGCTCACTTTTTCTGCCGGCGCCAGATGGCTAGACAGCAGATCCTGACC
CGGCACTTCGCCCAGCAGCAGCCAATCACGGCCCGCTTCGGTCACCACATCCAGCACCGCCGCACACGGA
ACACCGGTGGTGGCCAGCCAGCTCAGACGCGCCGCTTCATCCTGCAGCTCGTTCAGCGCACCGCTCAGAT
CGGTTTTCACAAACAGCACCGGACGACCCTGCGCGCTCAGACGAAACACCGCCGCATCAGAGCAGCCAAT
GGTCTGCTGCGCCCAATCATAGCCAAACAGACGTTCCACCCACGCTGCCGGGCTACCCGCATGCAGGCCA
TCCTGTTCAATCATACTCTTCCTTTTTCAATATTATTGAAGCATTTATCAGGGTTATTGTCTCATGAGCG
GATACATATTTGAATGTATTTAGAAAAATAAACAAATAGGGGTTCCGCGCACATTTCCCCGAAAAGTGCC
AC
