>Addgene plasmid #123552 | pMK-Synthetic RBS | depositor partial sequence | sequence record 235727 | Synthetic RBS
AAATTCGATAGAGATGAAATTGGAGCTCTAGAGAATTCAGTTGTAGGGAGGGATCC
